>Addgene plasmid #147839 | pAc5.1B-EGFP-DmCaf40-R210AH213A_W | depositor full sequence | sequence record 290286 | Full Sequence
CTTCAAGGAATTAATTCTATATTCTAAAAACACAAATGATACTTCTAAAAAAAATCATGAATGGCATCAA
CTCTGAATCAAATCTTTGCAGATGCACCTACTTCTCATTTCCACTGTCACATCATTTTTCCAGATCTCGC
TGCCTGTTATGTGGCCCACAAACCAAGACACGTTTTATGGCCATTAAAGCTGGCTGATCGTCGCCAAACA
CCAAATACATATCAATATGTACATTCGAGAAAGAAGCGATCAAAGAAGCGTCTTCGGGCGAGTAGGAGAA
TGCGGAGGAGAAGGAGAACGAGCTGATCTAGTATCTCTCCACAATCCAATGCCAACTGACCAACTGGCCA
TATTCGGAGCAATTTGAAGCCAATTTCCATCGCCTGGCGATCGCTCCATTCTTGGCTATATGTTTTTCAC
CGTTCCCGGGGCCATTTTCAAAGACTCGTCGGTAAGATAAGATTGTGTCACTCGCTGTCTCTCTTCATTT
GTCGAAGAATGCTGAGGAATTTCGCGATGACGTCGGCGAGTATTTTGAAGAATGAGAATAATTTGTATTT
ATACGAAAATCAGTTAGTGGAATTTTCTACAAAAACATGTTATCTATAGATAATTTTGTTGCAAAATATG
TTGACTATGACAAAGATTGTATGTATATACCTTTAATGTATTCTCATTTTCTTATGTATTTATAATGGCA
ATGATGATACTGATGATATTTTAAGATGATGCCAGACCACAGGCTGATTTCTGCGTCTTTTGCCGAACGC
AGTGCATGTGCGGTTGTTGTTTTTTGGAATAGTTTCAATTTTCGGACTGTCCGCTTTGATTTCAGTTTCT
TGGCTTATTCAAAAAGCAAAGTAAAGCCAAAAAAGCGAGATGGCAATACCAAATGCGGCAAAACGGTAGT
GGAAGGAAAGGGGTGCGGGGCAGCGGAAGGAAGGGTGGGGCGGGGCGTGGCGGGGTCTGTGGCTGGGCGC
GACGTCACCGACGTTGGAGCCACTCCTTTGACCATGTGTGCGTGTGTGTATTATTCGTGTCTCGCCACTC
GCCGGTTGTTTTTTTCTTTTTATCTCGCTCTCTCTAGCGCCATCTCGTACGCATGCTCAACGCACCGCAT
GTTGCCGTGTCCTTTATGCGTCATTTTGGCTCGAAATAGGCAATTATTTAAACAAAGATTAGTCAACGAA
AACGCTAAAATAAATAAGTCTACAATATGGTTACTTATTGCCATGTGTGTGCAGCCAACGATAGCAACAA
AAGCAACAACACAGTGGCTTTCCCTCTTTCACTTTTTGTTTGCAAGCGCGTGCGAGCAAGACGGCACGAC
CGGCAAACGCAATTACGCTGACAAAGAGCAGACGAAGTTTTGGCCGAAAAACATCAAGGCGCCTGATACG
AATGCATTTGCAATAACAATTGCGATATTTAATATTGTTTATGAAGCTGTTTGACTTCAAAACACACAAA
AAAAAAAATAAAACAAATTATTTGAAAGAGAATTAGGAATCGGACAGCTTATCGTTACGGGCTAACAGCA
CACCGAGACGAAATAGCTTACCTGACGTCACAGCCTCTGGAAGAACTGCCGCCAAGCAGAGAGAGAGAGA
AAAAGAGGGAGAGCAGCTTAGACCGCATGTGCTTGTGTGTGAGGCGTCTCTCTCTTCGTCTCCTGTTTGC
GCAAACGCATAGACTGCACTGAGAAAATCGATTACCTATTTTTTATGAATGAATATTTGCACTATTACTA
TTCAAAACTATTAAGATAGCAATCACATTCAATAGCCAAATACTATACCACCTGAGCGATGCAACGAAAT
GATCAATTTGAGCAAAAATGCTGCATATTTAGGACGGCATCATTATAGAAATGCTTCTTGCTGTGTACTT
TTCTCTCGTCTGGCAGCTGTTTCGCCGTTATTGTTAAAACCGGCTTAAGTTAGGTGTGTTTTCTACGACT
AGTGATGCCCCTACTAGAAGATGTGTGTTGCACAAATGTCCCTGAATAACCAATTTGAAGTGCAGATAGC
AGTAAACGTAAGCTAATATGAATATTATTTAACTGTAATGTTTTAATATCGCTGGACATTACTAATAAAC
CCACTATAAACACATGTACATATGTATGTTTTGGCATACAATGAGTAGTTGGGGAAAAAATGTGTAAAAG
CACCGTGACCATCACAGCATAAAGATAACCAGCTGAAGTATCGAATATGAGTAACCCCCAAATTGAATCA
CATGCCGCAACTGATAGGACCCATGGAAGTACACTCTTCATGGCGATATACAAGACACACACAAGCACGA
ACACCCAGTTGCGGAGGAAATTCTCCGTAAATGAAAACCCAATCGGCGAACAATTCATACCCATATATGG
TAAAAGTTTTGAACGCGACTTGAGAGCGGAGAGCATTGCGGCTGATAAGGTTTTAGCGCTAAGCGGGCTT
TATAAAACGGGCTGCGGGACCAGTTTTCATATCACTACCGTTTGAGTTCTTGTGCTGTGTGGATACTCCT
CCCGACACAAAGCCGCTCCATCAGCCAGCAGTCGTCTAATCCAGAGACCCCGGATCGGGGTACCAACATG
GTGAGCAAGGGCGAGGAGCTGTTCACCGGGGTGGTGCCCATCCTGGTCGAGCTGGACGGCGACGTAAACG
GCCACAAGTTCAGCGTGTCCGGCGAGGGCGAGGGCGATGCCACCTACGGCAAGCTGACCCTGAAGTTCAT
CTGCACCACCGGCAAGCTGCCCGTGCCCTGGCCCACCCTCGTGACCACCCTGACCTACGGCGTGCAGTGC
TTCAGCCGCTACCCCGACCACATGAAGCAGCACGACTTCTTCAAGTCCGCCATGCCCGAAGGCTACGTCC
AGGAGCGCACCATCTTCTTCAAGGACGACGGCAACTACAAGACCCGCGCCGAGGTGAAGTTCGAGGGCGA
CACCCTGGTGAACCGCATCGAGCTGAAGGGCATCGACTTCAAGGAGGACGGCAACATCCTGGGGCACAAG
CTGGAGTACAACTACAACAGCCACAACGTCTATATCATGGCCGACAAGCAGAAGAACGGCATCAAGGTGA
ACTTCAAGATCCGCCACAACATCGAGGACGGCAGCGTGCAGCTCGCCGACCACTACCAGCAGAACACCCC
CATCGGCGACGGCCCCGTGCTGCTGCCCGACAACCACTACCTGAGCACCCAGTCCGCCCTGAGCAAAGAC
CCCAACGAGAAGCGCGATCACATGGTCCTGCTGGAGTTCGTGACCGCCGCCGGGATCACTCTCGGCATGG
ACGAGCTGTACAAGCCAAGCTTAATTAAGATGAGTGCTCAACCGAGTCCGCATATGAATCCTCAGCAGCA
GCAGCAGCAGCAACAGCAGCAGCAGCAGACCGAGCAGGAGAAGGTGTACCAGTGGATCAATGAGCTGGCC
CATCCGGACACGCGTGAAACCGCTCTGCTCGAGCTAAGCAAGAAGCGTGAGACGGACCTGGCCCCCATGC
TGTGGAACAGCTTCGGGACCGCCTGCGCCCTGTTGCAGGAGATTGTTAACATCTACCCATCGATAACGCC
GCCCACTTTGACGGCCCACCAGTCGAACCGCGTGTGCAACGCCCTGGCGCTGCTGCAGTGCGTCGCCTCG
CACCCGGAGACTCGCACGGCCTTCCTGCAGGCCCAGATACCGCTGTACTTGTACCCTTTCTTGTCGACCA
CGTCCAAGACCAGGCCCTTCGAGTACTTGCGCCTGACCAGTTTGGGCGTGATTGGTGCTCTGGTCAAGAC
CGACGAACAGGAGGTGATCACCTTTCTGCTGACCACCGAGATCGTGCCCCTTTGTCTGAGCATCATGGAC
AGCGGATCGGAGCTGAGCAAGACTGTGGCCACTTTCATCATCCAGAAGATCCTGCTCGATGAGTCGGGTC
TGTCGTACATCTGCCAGACCTACGAAGCCTTTTCGGCCGTGGCCATCACCCTGGGCAAAATGGTCATCCA
GCTGGCGAAGGATCCATGCGCCCGGCTGTTGAAGCATGTGGTGCGCTGCTATCTGCGTCTTTCGGACAAT
ACACGCGCTCGCAAGGCCCTGGGACAGTGTCTGCCCGATCAGCTGCGTGACGGCACCTTTGCGCTGTGCC
TGCAAGAGGACAAGTCGACCAAGCAGTGGCTGCAGATGCTGCTCAAGAACCTGGAACTCGGCGCCACTCC
GCAGCAGATCGGCATGTCGCCACTGGGCTCCTAGTCTAGAGGGCCCGCGGTTCGAAGGTAAGCCTATCCC
TAACCCTCTCCTCGGTCTCGATTCTACGCGTACCGGTCATCATCACCATCACCATTGAGTTTAAACCCGC
TGATCAGCCTCGACTGTGCCTTCTAAGGCCTGAGCTCGCTGATCAGCCTCGATCGAGGATCCAGACATGA
TAAGATACATTGATGAGTTTGGACAAACCACAACTAGAATGCAGTGAAAAAAATGCTTTATTTGTGAAAT
TTGTGATGCTATTGCTTTATTTGTAACCATTATAAGCTGCAATAAACAAGTTAACAACAACAATTGCATT
CATTTTATGTTTCAGGTTCAGGGGGAGGTGTGGGAGGTTTTTTAAAGCAAGTAAAACCTCTACAAATGTG
GTATGGCTGATTATGATCAGTCGACCGATGCCCTTGAGAGCCTTCAACCCAGTCAGCTCCTTCCGGTGGG
CGCGGGGCATGACTATCGTCGCCGCACTTATGACTGTCTTCTTTATCATGCAACTCGTAGGACAGGTGCC
GGCAGCGCTCTGGGTCATTTTCGGCGAGGACCGCTTTCGCTGGAGCGCGACGATGATCGGCCTGTCGCTT
GCGGTATTCGGAATCTTGCACGCCCTCGCTCAAGCCTTCGTCACTGGTCCCGCCACCAAACGTTTCGGCG
AGAAGCAGGCCATTATCGCCGGCATGGCGGCCGACGCGCTGGGCTACGTCTTGCTGGCGTTCGCGACGCG
AGGCTGGATGGCCTTCCCCATTATGATTCTTCTCGCTTCCGGCGGCATCGGGATGCCCGCGTTGCAGGCC
ATGCTGTCCAGGCAGGTAGATGACGACCATCAGGGACAGCTTCAAGGATCGCTCGCGGCTCTTACCAGCC
AGCAAAAGGCCAGGAACCGTAAAAAGGCCGCGTTGCTGGCGTTTTTCCATAGGCTCCGCCCCCCTGACGA
GCATCACAAAAATCGACGCTCAAGTCAGAGGTGGCGAAACCCGACAGGACTATAAAGATACCAGGCGTTT
CCCCCTGGAAGCTCCCTCGTGCGCTCTCCTGTTCCGACCCTGCCGCTTACCGGATACCTGTCCGCCTTTC
TCCCTTCGGGAAGCGTGGCGCTTTCTCAATGCTCACGCTGTAGGTATCTCAGTTCGGTGTAGGTCGTTCG
CTCCAAGCTGGGCTGTGTGCACGAACCCCCCGTTCAGCCCGACCGCTGCGCCTTATCCGGTAACTATCGT
CTTGAGTCCAACCCGGTAAGACACGACTTATCGCCACTGGCAGCAGCCACTGGTAACAGGATTAGCAGAG
CGAGGTATGTAGGCGGTGCTACAGAGTTCTTGAAGTGGTGGCCTAACTACGGCTACACTAGAAGGACAGT
ATTTGGTATCTGCGCTCTGCTGAAGCCAGTTACCTTCGGAAAAAGAGTTGGTAGCTCTTGATCCGGCAAA
CAAACCACCGCTGGTAGCGGTGGTTTTTTTGTTTGCAAGCAGCAGATTACGCGCAGAAAAAAAGGATCTC
AAGAAGATCCTTTGATCTTTTCTACGGGGTCTGACGCTCAGTGGAACGAAAACTCACGTTAAGGGATTTT
GGTCATGAGATTATCAAAAAGGATCTTCACCTAGATCCTTTTAAATTAAAAATGAAGTTTTAAATCAATC
TAAAGTATATATGAGTAAACTTGGTCTGACAGTTACCAATGCTTAATCAGTGAGGCACCTATCTCAGCGA
TCTGTCTATTTCGTTCATCCATAGTTGCCTGACTCCCCGTCGTGTAGATAACTACGATACGGGAGGGCTT
ACCATCTGGCCCCAGTGCTGCAATGATACCGCGAGACCCACGCTCACCGGCTCCAGATTTATCAGCAATA
AACCAGCCAGCCGGAAGGGCCGAGCGCAGAAGTGGTCCTGCAACTTTATCCGCCTCCATCCAGTCTATTA
ATTGTTGCCGGGAAGCTAGAGTAAGTAGTTCGCCAGTTAATAGTTTGCGCAACGTTGTTGCCATTGCTGC
AGGCATCGTGGTGTCACGCTCGTCGTTTGGTATGGCTTCATTCAGCTCCGGTTCCCAACGATCAAGGCGA
GTTACATGATCCCCCATGTTGTGCAAAAAAGCGGTTAGCTCCTTCGGTCCTCCGATCGTTGTCAGAAGTA
AGTTGGCCGCAGTGTTATCACTCATGGTTATGGCAGCACTGCATAATTCTCTTACTGTCATGCCATCCGT
AAGATGCTTTTCTGTGACTGGTGAGTACTCAACCAAGTCATTCTGAGAATAGTGTATGCGGCGACCGAGT
TGCTCTTGCCCGGCGTCAACACGGGATAATACCGCGCCACATAGCAGAACTTTAAAAGTGCTCATCATTG
GAAAACGTTCTTCGGGGCGAAAACTCTCAAGGATCTTACCGCTGTTGAGATCCAGTTCGATGTAACCCAC
TCGTGCACCCAACTGATCTTCAGCATCTTTTACTTTCACCAGCGTTTCTGGGTGAGCAAAAACAGGAAGG
CAAAATGCCGCAAAAAAGGGAATAAGGGCGACACGGAAATGTTGAATACTCATACTCTTCCTTTTTCAAT
ATTATTGAAGCATTTATCAGGGTTATTGTCTCATGAGCGGATACATATTTGAATGTATTTAGAAAAATAA
ACAAATAGGGGTTCCGCGCACATTTCCCCGAAAAGTGCCACCTGACGTCTAAGAAACCATTATTATCATG
ACATTAACCTATAAAAATAGGCGTATCACGAGGCCCTTTCGT
Features (pLannotate 1.2.2; 10 found; start..end, strand, type, name):
     56..2568    +  promoter       Ac5 promoter: Drosophila melanogaster actin 5C promoter
   2588..3304    +  CDS            EGFP: EGFP is a basic (constitutively fluorescent) green fluorescent protein published in 1996, derived from Aequorea victoria. It is reported to be a rapidly-maturing weak dimer with moderate acid sensitivity.
   3392..4222    +  CDS            CNOT9 (fragment): CNOT9_HUMAN - Also known as RCD1, RQCD1. Experimental evidence at protein level: Swiss-Prot protein existence level 1. Component of the CCR4-NOT complex which is one of the major cellular mRNA deadenylases and is linked to various cellular processes including bulk mRNA degradation, miRNA-mediated repression, translational repression during translational initiation and general transcription regulation. Additional complex functions may be a consequence of its influence on mRNA expression. Involved in down- regulation of MYB- and JUN-dependent transcription. May play a role in cell differentiatio
   4257..4298    +  CDS            V5 tag: epitope tag from simian virus 5
   4398..4532    -  polyA_signal   SV40 poly(A) signal: SV40 polyadenylation signal
   4555..4639    -  CDS            large T antigen (fragment): large T antigen from SV40 (simian virus 40)
   4640..5110    +  CDS            TcR (fragment): tetracycline efflux protein; tet; confers resistance to tetracycline
   5154..5742    -  rep_origin     ori: high-copy-number ColE1/pMB1/pBR322/pUC origin of replication
   5913..6773    -  CDS            AmpR: β-lactamase; bla; confers resistance to ampicillin, carbenicillin, and related antibiotics
   6774..6878    -  promoter       AmpR promoter: bla
