[The description below was written by a language model from this plasmid's Addgene catalogue record and pLannotate feature annotations shown in this document.]
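Description:
pAc5.1B-EGFP-DmCaf40-R210AH213A_W is an insect expression plasmid of about 7 kb for producing a GFP-tagged mutant of Drosophila melanogaster Caf40 (gene Rcd-1, CG14213) in fly cells. The catalogue lists the backbone as unknown, although the name and the annotated parts point to a pAc5.1-type vector. In E. coli it is maintained through a ColE1/pUC-type origin and selected with ampicillin via the bla gene and its promoter. The record calls the plasmid low copy even though the origin is annotated as a high-copy type. A short tetracycline-resistance fragment and a piece of SV40 large T antigen are also annotated. These are partial sequences and appear to be backbone remnants rather than functional markers. No selection marker for insect cells is annotated.

The expression cassette is driven by the strong, constitutive Drosophila actin 5C (Ac5) promoter. It is followed by an EGFP coding sequence and then the Caf40 open reading frame, giving an N-terminal EGFP fusion. The annotation tool labels the insert as a fragment of human CNOT9, which reflects homology: Caf40 is the fly orthologue of this CCR4-NOT deadenylase complex subunit, and the depositor states the ORF came from a fly mRNA reference. A V5 epitope sequence lies downstream of the insert, but the record does not show whether it is in frame or follows a stop codon. An SV40 polyadenylation signal closes the cassette.

The insert carries the substitutions R210A and H213A. The associated publication concerns tryptophan-binding pockets in CNOT9 that link miRNA target recognition to silencing, and the "_W" suffix may refer to these, though the record does not state the mutations' effect. The construct suits localisation, pull-down or functional assays comparing the mutant with wild-type protein in cultured Drosophila cells.
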