Addgene plasmid #147839: pAc5.1B-EGFP-DmCaf40-R210AH213A_W
Purpose: Insect Expression of DmCaf40-R210AH213A
Depositing lab: Elisa Izaurralde. Depositing organization: Max Planck Institute for Developmental Biology. Publication: A DDX6-CNOT1 complex and W-binding pockets in CNOT9 reveal direct links between miRNA target recognition and silencing. Chen Y, Boland A, Kuzuoglu-Ozturk D, Bawankar P, Loh B, Chang CT, Weichenrieder O, Izaurralde E. Mol Cell. 2014 Jun 5;54(5):737-50. doi: 10.1016/j.molcel.2014.03.034. Epub 2014 Apr 24. PubMed 24768540.
Backbone
  Vector backbone: Unknown
  Vector type: Insect Expression
Growth in bacteria
  Bacterial resistance: Ampicillin, 100 μg/mL
  Growth temperature: 37°C
  Growth strain: DH5alpha
  Copy number: Low Copy
Gene/Insert
  Gene/Insert name: DmCaf40-R210AH213A
  Species: D. melanogaster (fly)
  Entrez Gene: Rcd-1 (a.k.a. Dmel_CG14213, CAF40, CG14213, Caf40, Dmel\CG14213, Drcd-1)
  Cloning method: Unknown
Terms and licenses: Academic/Nonprofit Terms; Industry Terms: Not Available to Industry
Depositor comments: ORF extracted from NCBI:NM_167675.1 Plasmids from this collection were made available to the research community and donated after the lab closed. Please note that the sequence provided by the depositing laboratory may be theoretical/predicted or based on Sanger sequencing results. There may be discrepancies between sequencing results obtained by Addgene and the depositor sequence. If an Addgene verified sequence is not available, please contact before placing your order to request that our lab fully sequence the plasmid.
How to cite: pAc5.1B-EGFP-DmCaf40-R210AH213A_W was a gift from Elisa Izaurralde (Addgene plasmid # 147839 ; http://n2t.net/addgene:147839 ; RRID:Addgene_147839)
